>Addgene plasmid #18244 | T4 Lysozyme T21C T142C WT* | addgene partial sequence | sequence record 24031 | 3primeUP
CTACGAAAAAGCCCGCTCATTAGGCGGGCTCAGATCTGCTCATGTTTGACAGCTTATCATCGATAAGCTT
CGGCAATAAATTCTTGATATGTTTTCATATGTTTCCTTTAAATATTTTAATTAGTAATTGTCTATTCAAG
TAATTGTGAATATACTATCACAATTCCAAGAGAAAGTAAACAGCTTTATAGATTTTTATACGCGTCCCAA
GTGCCAGTTCTAAACGTTGTAATGACTCGTTTTGCGCGATTAGGACATTGATTATACCATCTACTTTTAG
CTAAGTTAACTGCTGCTTCATCCCAGCGTTTTTGTTGAAGCATACGTAAAGAGTTAGTAAATCCTGCCAC
ACCGGTTTCTCCCATTTGGAAAACCATATTAATCAATGCAGCGCGACGAACCGCATCAAGAGAATCATAA
ACCGGTTTTAATTTAGCATTTCTCAGAATTCCGCGAACAGCAGCATCAACATCCTGATTAAAGAGTTTTT
CAGCCTCATCTTTTGTAATTACACCATTAGTATTACGCCCAATAGCTTTATCTAATTCAGATTTAGCAGC
ATTAAGTGATGGACTTTTTGTAAGCAAATGACCGATGCCAATAGTGTAATAGCCTTCACAGTCTTTATAG
ATTTTAAGTCTAAGACCTTCATCTATACGTAACATTTCAAATATATTCATAATACCTCCTAAGCATCGAT
GGATCCTGTTTCCTGTGTGAAATTGTTATCCGCTCACATTCCACACATTATACGAGCCGATGATAANTGT
CACAGGGGATGGGAGAGCCACCNATGNGANCCGTATCNGGTCNAGCTGTCCNGTGGAAT
