[The description below was written by a language model from this plasmid's Addgene catalogue record.]
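Description:
T4 Lysozyme T21C T142C WT* is a bacterial expression plasmid built on the pHS1403 backbone (about 5 kb without insert) that carries a mutant form of the bacteriophage T4 lysozyme gene (gene e). It is maintained as a high-copy plasmid in E. coli under ampicillin selection. The record does not state the origin of replication or the promoter that drives expression, and no feature table is available to confirm the regulatory elements of the backbone.

The insert is roughly 600 bp and was cloned by restriction digestion between BamHI at the 5′ end and HindIII at the 3′ end. Both sites are preserved, so the cassette can be excised or exchanged. According to the depositor, the BamHI site lies 27 bp from the start codon and the HindIII site 115 bp beyond the stop codon, so the fragment includes short flanking untranslated regions around the coding sequence. The encoded protein carries two substitutions, threonine to cysteine at positions 21 and 142, in the "WT*" background. In the T4 lysozyme literature, WT* generally refers to the cysteine-free pseudo-wild-type protein, although the record itself does not define the term. In such a background the two introduced cysteines would be the only thiols in the protein, an arrangement typically used to engineer a defined disulfide bridge or to provide sites for specific labelling. No tags or fusion partners are recorded.

The record does not give a stated purpose. The design fits the use of T4 lysozyme as a model system for studying protein stability, folding and structure through recombinant expression of point mutants in bacteria.
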