Addgene plasmid #18244: T4 Lysozyme T21C T142C WT*
Depositing lab: Brian Matthews. Depositing organization: University of Oregon.
Backbone
  Vector backbone: pHS1403
  Backbone size w/o insert (bp): 5000
  Vector type: Bacterial Expression
Growth in bacteria
  Bacterial resistance: Ampicillin, 100 μg/mL
  Growth temperature: 37°C
  Growth strain: DH5alpha
  Copy number: High Copy
Gene/Insert
  Gene/Insert name: T4 Lysozyme (alt name: BO7CC)
  Species: Bacteriophage T4
  Insert size (bp): 600
  Mutation: T21C T142C WT*
  GenBank ID: NP_049736
  Entrez Gene: e (a.k.a. T4p123)
  Cloning method: Restriction Enzyme; 5′ cloning site BamHI (not destroyed); 3′ cloning site HindIII (not destroyed)
  Sequencing primers: 5′ na; 3′ GGCGTATCACGAGGCCC
Terms and licenses: Academic/Nonprofit Terms; Industry Terms: Not Available to Industry
Depositor comments: The BamHI site is 27 bp from the ATG and the HindIII site is 115 bp from the stop.
How to cite: T4 Lysozyme T21C T142C WT* was a gift from Brian Matthews (Addgene plasmid # 18244 ; http://n2t.net/addgene:18244 ; RRID:Addgene_18244)
